>Addgene plasmid #239055 | pBAD-ApplePy1High | addgene full sequence | sequence record 476335 | Addgene NGS Result
CCGCTCGCCGCAGCCGAACGACCGAGCGCAGCGAGTCAGTGAGCGAGGAAGCGGAAGAGCGCCTGATGCG
GTATTTTCTCCTTACGCATCTGTGCGGTATTTCACACCGCATATGGTGCACTCTCAGTACAATCTGCTCT
GATGCCGCATAGTTAAGCCAGTATACACTCCGCTATCGCTACGTGACTGGGTCATGGCTGCGCCCCGACA
CCCGCCAACACCCGCTGACGCGCCCTGACGGGCTTGTCTGCTCCCGGCATCCGCTTACAGACAAGCTGTG
ACCGTCTCCGGGAGCTGCATGTGTCAGAGGTTTTCACCGTCATCACCGAAACGCGCGAGGCAGCAGATCA
ATTCGCGCGCGAAGGCGAAGCGGCATGCATAATGTGCCTGTCAAATGGACGAAGCAGGGATTCTGCAAAC
CCTATGCTACTCCGTCAAGCCGTCAATTGTCTGATTCGTTACCAATTATGACAACTTGACGGCTACATCA
TTCACTTTTTCTTCACAACCGGCACGGAACTCGCTCGGGCTGGCCCCGGTGCATTTTTTAAATACCCGCG
AGAAATAGAGTTGATCGTCAAAACCAACATTGCGACCGACGGTGGCGATAGGCATCCGGGTGGTGCTCAA
AAGCAGCTTCGCCTGGCTGATACGTTGGTCCTCGCGCCAGCTTAAGACGCTAATCCCTAACTGCTGGCGG
AAAAGATGTGACAGACGCGACGGCGACAAGCAAACATGCTGTGCGACGCTGGCGATATCAAAATTGCTGT
CTGCCAGGTGATCGCTGATGTACTGACAAGCCTCGCGTACCCGATTATCCATCGGTGGATGGAGCGACTC
GTTAATCGCTTCCATGCGCCGCAGTAACAATTGCTCAAGCAGATTTATCGCCAGCAGCTCCGAATAGCGC
CCTTCCCCTTGCCCGGCGTTAATGATTTGCCCAAACAGGTCGCTGAAATGCGGCTGGTGCGCTTCATCCG
GGCGAAAGAACCCCGTATTGGCAAATATTGACGGCCAGTTAAGCCATTCATGCCAGTAGGCGCGCGGACG
AAAGTAAACCCACTGGTGATACCATTCGCGAGCCTCCGGATGACGACCGTAGTGATGAATCTCTCCTGGC
GGGAACAGCAAAATATCACCCGGTCGGCAAACAAATTCTCGTCCCTGATTTTTCACCACCCCCTGACCGC
GAATGGTGAGATTGAGAATATAACCTTTCATTCCCAGCGGTCGGTCGATAAAAAAATCGAGATAACCGTT
GGCCTCAATCGGCGTTAAACCCGCCACCAGATGGGCATTAAACGAGTATCCCGGCAGCAGGGGATCATTT
TGCGCTTCAGCCATACTTTTCATACTCCCGCCATTCAGAGAAGAAACCAATTGTCCATATTGCATCAGAC
ATTGCCGTCACTGCGTCTTTTACTGGCTCTTCTCGCTAACCAAACCGGTAACCCCGCTTATTAAAAGCAT
TCTGTAACAAAGCGGGACCAAAGCCATGACAAAAACGCGTAACAAAAGTGTCTATAATCACGGCAGAAAA
GTCCACATTGATTATTTGCACGGCGTCACACTTTGCTATGCCATAGCATTTTTATCCATAAGATTAGCGG
ATCCTACCTGACGCTTTTTATCGCAACTCTCTACTGTTTCTCCATACCCGTTTTTTGGGCTAACAGGAGG
AATTAACCATGGGGGGTTCTCATCATCATCATCATCATGGTATGGCTAGCATGACTGGTGGACAGCAAAT
GGGTCGGGATCTGTACGACGATGACGATAAGGATCCGAGCTCGAGAATGGTGCAATCTTTCTCCGATCCG
CTGCTAGAACTGCTTTCCGATCACCCGGAATCCCAATATGACTTGCTCGAAACGCGCCATGCGCTGGAAG
GGATCGCAGCATATTACGCTGCCTTGTGCAGCTCAGATGAAGAGAAAGAGAGGATCAGAGAGTTGCATCA
TGCGATTGAGCTTGCCCAACAAAGTGGTGATCTCGATGCCGAAAGTAACGCTGTACTTCAGTATCAAATC
GCGGTGACCGAGGCAGCGCACAATGTGGTCCTTTTGCACTTGCTGAGATATATGGAGCCTATGCTCGCAC
AGAATATCCGACATAACTTTGAGCTGCTGTACTCTGGTACGGTGGTTTCCGAGCGGATGTTCCCCGAGGA
CGGCGCCCTGAAGAGCGAGGTCAAGAAGGGGCTGAGGCTGAAGGACGGCGGCCACTACGCCGTGGAGGTC
AAGACCACCTACAAGGCCAAGAAGCCCGTGCCCCTGCCCGGCGCCTACATCGTCGACATCATGTTGGACA
TCGTGTCCCACAACGAGGACTACACTATCGTGGAACAGTTCGAACGCGCCGAGGGCCGCCACCCCACCGG
CGGCCTGGACGAGCTGTACAAGGGAGGTACAGGCGGGAGTCTGGTAAGCAAGGGCGAGGAGGATGACATG
GCCATCGTCAAGGAGTTCATGCGCTTCAAGGTGCACATGGAGGGCTCCGTTAACGGCCACGAGTTCGAGA
TCGAAGGCGAGGGCGAGGGCCGCCCCTACGAGGCCTTTCAGACTGCTAAGCTGAAGGTGACCAAGGGTGG
CCCCCTGCCCTTCGCCTGGGACATCTTATCCCCTCAGTTCATGTACGGCTCCAAGGCCTACATTAAGCAC
CCAGCCGATATCCCCGACTACTTCAAGCTGTCCTTCCCCGAGGGCTTCAGCTGGGAGCGCGTGATGTACT
TCGAGGACGGCGGCATTATTCACGTTAACCAGGACTCCTCCCTGCAGGACGGCGTATTTATCTACAAGGT
GAAGCTGCGCGGCACCAACTTCCCCCCCGACGGCCCCGTAATGCAGATGAAGACCATGGGCTGGGAGTCG
GGTTGGCGACGAGAGATGCTGCCGCTCGTGGCCTCCCATCGCACTCGCATATTTGAAGCTATTATGGCAG
GAAAACCGGAGGAAGCCAGGGAAGCGTCACATAGACACTTGGCCTTTATTAAGGAAATCCTGCTGGACCG
GTCAAGGGGGGAATCACGCCGCGAACTCTCATTGAGAAGGCTGGAGCAAAGAGAGAATTGAAAGCTTGGC
TGTTTTGGCGGATGAGAGAAGATTTTCAGCCTGATACAGATTAAATCAGAACGCAGAAGCGGTCTGATAA
AACAGAATTTGCCTGGCGGCAGTAGCGCGGTGGTCCCACCTGACCCCATGCCGAACTCAGAAGTGAAACG
CCGTAGCGCCGATGGTAGTGTGGGGTCTCCCCATGCGAGAGTAGGGAACTGCCAGGCATCAAATAAAACG
AAAGGCTCAGTCGAAAGACTGGGCCTTTCGTTTTATCTGTTGTTTGTCGGTGAACGCTCTCCTGAGTAGG
ACAAATCCGCCGGGAGCGGATTTGAACGTTGCGAAGCAACGGCCCGGAGGGTGGCGGGCAGGACGCCCGC
CATAAACTGCCAGGCATCAAATTAAGCAGAAGGCCATCCTGACGGATGGCCTTTTTGCGTTTCTACAAAC
TCTTTTGTTTATTTTTCTAAATACATTCAAATATGTATCCGCTCATGAGACAATAACCCTGATAAATGCT
TCAATAATATTGAAAAAGGAAGAGTATGAGTATTCAACATTTCCGTGTCGCCCTTATTCCCTTTTTTGCG
GCATTTTGCCTTCCTGTTTTTGCTCACCCAGAAACGCTGGTGAAAGTAAAAGATGCTGAAGATCAGTTGG
GTGCACGAGTGGGTTACATCGAACTGGATCTCAACAGCGGTAAGATCCTTGAGAGTTTTCGCCCCGAAGA
ACGTTTTCCAATGATGAGCACTTTTAAAGTTCTGCTATGTGGCGCGGTATTATCCCGTGTTGACGCCGGG
CAAGAGCAACTCGGTCGCCGCATACACTATTCTCAGAATGACTTGGTTGAGTACTCACCAGTCACAGAAA
AGCATCTTACGGATGGCATGACAGTAAGAGAATTATGCAGTGCTGCCATAACCATGAGTGATAACACTGC
GGCCAACTTACTTCTGACAACGATCGGAGGACCGAAGGAGCTAACCGCTTTTTTGCACAACATGGGGGAT
CATGTAACTCGCCTTGATCGTTGGGAACCGGAGCTGAATGAAGCCATACCAAACGACGAGCGTGACACCA
CGATGCCTGTAGCAATGGCAACAACGTTGCGCAAACTATTAACTGGCGAACTACTTACTCTAGCTTCCCG
GCAACAATTAATAGACTGGATGGAGGCGGATAAAGTTGCAGGACCACTTCTGCGCTCGGCCCTTCCGGCT
GGCTGGTTTATTGCTGATAAATCTGGAGCCGGTGAGCGTGGGTCTCGCGGTATCATTGCAGCACTGGGGC
CAGATGGTAAGCCCTCCCGTATCGTAGTTATCTACACGACGGGGAGTCAGGCAACTATGGATGAACGAAA
TAGACAGATCGCTGAGATAGGTGCCTCACTGATTAAGCATTGGTAACTGTCAGACCAAGTTTACTCATAT
ATACTTTAGATTGATTTAAAACTTCATTTTTAATTTAAAAGGATCTAGGTGAAGATCCTTTTTGATAATC
TCATGACCAAAATCCCTTAACGTGAGTTTTCGTTCCACTGAGCGTCAGACCCCGTAGAAAAGATCAAAGG
ATCTTCTTGAGATCCTTTTTTTCTGCGCGTAATCTGCTGCTTGCAAACAAAACAACCACCGCTACCAGCG
GTGGTTTGTTTGCCGGATCAAGAGCTACCAACTCTTTTTCCGAAGGTAACTGGCTTCAGCAGAGCGCAGA
TACCAAATACTGTCCTTCTAGTGTAGCCGTAGTTAGGCCACCACTTCAAGAACTCTGTAGCACCGCCTAC
ATACCTCGCTCTGCTAATCCTGTTACCAGTGGCTGCTGCCAGTGGCGATAAGTCGTGTCTTACCGGGTTG
GACTCAAGACGATAGTTACCGGATAAGGCGCAGCGGTCGGGCTGAACGGGGGGTTCGTGCACACAGCCCA
GCTTGGAGCGAACGACCTACACCGAACTGAGATACCTACAGCGTGAGCTATGAGAAAGCGCCACGCTTCC
CGAAGGGAGAAAGGCGGACAGGTATCCGGTAAGCGGCAGGGTCGGAACAGGAGAGCGCACGAGGGAGCTT
CCAGGGGGAAACGCCTGGTATCTTTATAGTCCTGTCGGGTTTCGCCACCTCTGACTTGAGCGTCGATTTT
TGTGATGCTCGTCAGGGGGGCGGAGCCTATGGAAAAACGCCAGCAACGCGGCCTTTTTACGGTTCCTGGC
CTTTTGCTGGCCTTTTGCTCACATGTTCTTTCCTGCGTTATCCCCTGATTCTGTGGATAACCGTATTACC
GCCTTTGAGTGAGCTGATA
Features (pLannotate 1.2.2; 15 found; start..end, strand, type, name):
      1..57      +  rep_origin     RSF ori (fragment): Plasmids containing the RSF 1030 origin of replication can be propagated in E. coli cells that contain additional plasmids with compatible origins.
     62..202     -  misc_feature   bom: basis of mobility region from pBR322
    304..344     -  CDS            rop (fragment): Rop protein, which maintains plasmids at low copy number; rop
    466..1344    -  CDS            araC: L-arabinose regulatory protein; araC
   1371..1655    +  promoter       araBAD promoter: araBAD; promoter of the L-arabinose operon of E. coli; the araC regulatory gene is transcribed in the opposite direction (Guzman et al., 1995)
   1701..1721    +  CDS            capTEV™ (fragment): composite tag for in vivo biotinylation, TEV protease cleavage, and 6xHis tagging
   1722..1754    +  CDS            T7 tag (gene 10 leader): leader peptide from bacteriophage T7 gene 10 promotes efficient translation in E. coli
   1758..1781    +  CDS            Xpress™ tag: Xpress™ epitope tag, including an enterokinase recognition and cleavage site
   2144..2867    +  CDS            HyPerRed (fragment): red fluorescent genetically encoded indicator for H2O2 ()
   3161..3276    +  ncRNA          5S rRNA: Accession: RF00001 - 5S ribosomal RNA
   3280..3366    +  terminator     rrnB T1 terminator: Escherichia coli rrnB; transcription terminator T1 from the E. coli rrnB gene
   3458..3485    +  terminator     rrnB T2 terminator: transcription terminator T2 from the E. coli rrnB gene
   3504..3595    +  promoter       AmpR promoter: bla
   3596..4456    +  CDS            AmpR: β-lactamase; bla; confers resistance to ampicillin, carbenicillin, and related antibiotics
   4627..5215    +  rep_origin     ori: high-copy-number ColE1/pMB1/pBR322/pUC origin of replication
