[The description below was written by a language model from this plasmid's Addgene catalogue record and pLannotate feature annotations shown in this document.]
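Description:
pBAD-ApplePy1High is a 5,339 nt bacterial expression plasmid built on the pBAD backbone for arabinose-inducible production of ApplePy1High, a synthetic, genetically encoded red fluorescent biosensor for pyruvate described as the high-affinity variant. It is maintained in E. coli through a ColE1/pMB1-type origin, recorded as high copy, and selected with ampicillin through the β-lactamase gene and its own promoter. The backbone also carries the pBR322 bom region. A short rop fragment and a small RSF origin fragment were also annotated; these are probably backbone remnants or partial similarity matches rather than functional elements.

Expression is driven by the araBAD promoter, with the divergently transcribed araC regulator encoded on the same plasmid, so transcription stays low until L-arabinose is added. Downstream of the promoter lies an N-terminal leader typical of pBAD/His-type vectors. It comprises a short match to a His-tag-containing composite tag (probably the 6xHis stretch), the T7 gene 10 leader that promotes efficient translation, and the Xpress epitope with its enterokinase cleavage site. The 1,272 bp sensor coding sequence follows, cloned between XhoI and HindIII sites that both remain intact.

Within the insert, the automated annotation recognises only a region resembling HyPerRed. This most likely reflects a shared circularly permuted red fluorescent protein module, not any peroxide-sensing function. The pyruvate-binding portion of the sensor is not annotated, and the record does not state its origin. Transcription ends at the rrnB T1 and T2 terminators. The plasmid is suited to producing tagged sensor protein in bacteria for purification and characterisation.
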