Addgene plasmid #239055: pBAD-ApplePy1High
Purpose: Bacterial expression of high affinity red fluorescent pyruvate biosensor ApplePy1High
Depositing lab: Robert Campbell. Depositing organization: The University of Tokyo. Publication: High-performance genetically-encoded green and red fluorescent biosensors for pyruvate. Imai S, Hario S, Suerte C, Yamaguchi I, Sakoi K, Terai T, Takahashi-Yamashiro K, Campbell RE. bioRxiv 2025.04.17.649293 10.1101/2025.04.17.649293.
Backbone
  Vector backbone: pBAD
  Vector type: Bacterial Expression
Growth in bacteria
  Bacterial resistance: Ampicillin, 100 μg/mL
  Growth temperature: 37°C
  Growth strain: DH5alpha
  Copy number: High Copy
Gene/Insert
  Gene/Insert name: ApplePy1High
  Species: Synthetic
  Insert size (bp): 1272
  Cloning method: Restriction Enzyme; 5′ cloning site XhoI (not destroyed); 3′ cloning site HindIII (not destroyed)
Terms and licenses: Academic/Nonprofit Terms; Industry Terms: Not Available to Industry
Depositor comments: Please visit ttps://doi.org/10.1101/2025.04.17.649293 for bioRxiv preprint.
How to cite: pBAD-ApplePy1High was a gift from Robert Campbell (Addgene plasmid # 239055 ; http://n2t.net/addgene:239055 ; RRID:Addgene_239055)
